Addgene plasmid #66421: LPAR5-Tango
Purpose: Expression of G protein-coupled receptors for PRESTO-Tango: parallel receptorome expression and screening via transcriptional output, with transcriptional activation following arrestin translocation
Depositing lab: Bryan Roth. Depositing organization: University of North Carolina at Chapel Hill. Publication: PRESTO-Tango as an open-source resource for interrogation of the druggable human GPCRome. Kroeze WK, Sassano MF, Huang XP, Lansu K, McCorvy JD, Giguere PM, Sciaky N, Roth BL. Nat Struct Mol Biol. 2015 May;22(5):362-9. doi: 10.1038/nsmb.3014. Epub 2015 Apr 20. PubMed 25895059.
Backbone
  Vector backbone: empty Tango
  Backbone size w/o insert (bp): 6632
  Vector type: Mammalian Expression
  Selectable markers: Neomycin (select with G418)
Growth in bacteria
  Bacterial resistance: Ampicillin, 100 μg/mL
  Growth temperature: 37°C
  Growth strain: DH5alpha
  Copy number: High Copy
Gene/Insert
  Gene/Insert name: LPAR5 (alt name: GPR92)
  Species: H. sapiens (human)
  Insert size (bp): 1116
  Entrez Gene: LPAR5 (a.k.a. GPR92, GPR93, KPG_010, LPA5)
  Promoter: CMV
  Tag / fusion protein: FLAG (N terminal on backbone)
  Cloning method: Restriction Enzyme; 5′ cloning site NotI (not destroyed); 3′ cloning site XhoI (unknown if destroyed)
  Sequencing primers: 5′ CMV-F; 3′ Tet-R
Terms and licenses: Academic/Nonprofit Terms; Industry Terms: Not Available to Industry
Depositor comments: Please note: Most of the PRESTO-Tango vectors do not contain the XhoI cut site downstream of the tTA sequence and instead carry an XbaI site. If you need to perform an XhoI digest we recommend sequencing with a forward primer at the C-terminus of tTA to determine which of the two sites is present. Suggested primer: 5-gagctccacttagacggcgagg-3. Original backbone was pcDNA3.1(+). These plasmids were generated as part of the Illuminating the Druggable Genome (IDG) program sponsored by the NIH Common Fund. The goal of this program is to identify, gather, and distribute information and resources for proteins that currently are not well-studied yet belong to commonly drug-targeted protein families: protein kinases, non-olfactory G-protein coupled receptors (GPCRs), and ion channels. The IDG program is designed to develop fundamental research tools for understudied proteins, elucidate their function, and disseminate the IDG-related resources and data to the greater scientific community.
How to cite: LPAR5-Tango was a gift from Bryan Roth (Addgene plasmid # 66421 ; http://n2t.net/addgene:66421 ; RRID:Addgene_66421)
