[The description below was written by a language model from this plasmid's Addgene catalogue record.]
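Description:
LPAR5-Tango is a mammalian expression plasmid from the PRESTO-Tango collection, a resource built to screen the human GPCR repertoire in parallel through a transcriptional readout of arrestin recruitment. It is based on an "empty Tango" backbone that was originally derived from pcDNA3.1(+). The plasmid is maintained at high copy in E. coli under ampicillin selection and carries a neomycin resistance marker, so transfected mammalian cells can be selected with G418.

The insert is the human lysophosphatidic acid receptor 5 coding sequence (LPAR5, also known as GPR92, GPR93 or LPA5; about 1.1 kb), cloned by restriction enzymes with NotI at the 5′ end and expressed from the CMV promoter. The backbone supplies an N-terminal FLAG tag, which can be used to detect the receptor. The depositor's comments indicate that a tTA transcriptional activator sequence lies downstream of the receptor. This fits the stated assay principle, in which arrestin translocation to the activated receptor leads to transcriptional activation. The record does not itemise the other elements of the Tango module, such as linkers or a protease cleavage site, and it does not describe the reporter cell line, so these cannot be confirmed from the information given.

The depositor notes that most PRESTO-Tango vectors carry an XbaI site rather than XhoI downstream of tTA, so the identity of the 3′ site in a given plasmid should be checked by sequencing. The construct was produced under a programme that develops tools for understudied members of druggable protein families, and it is typically used to profile ligand activity at LPAR5 independently of G protein coupling.
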