>Addgene plasmid #66421 | LPAR5-Tango | depositor partial sequence | sequence record 113455 | empty Tango
GACGGATCGGGAGATCTCCCGATCCCCTATGGTGCACTCTCAGTACAATCTGCTCTGATGCCGCATAGTT
AAGCCAGTATCTGCTCCCTGCTTGTGTGTTGGAGGTCGCTGAGTAGTGCGCGAGCAAAATTTAAGCTACA
ACAAGGCAAGGCTTGACCGACAATTGCATGAAGAATCTGCTTAGGGTTAGGCGTTTTGCGCTGCTTCGCG
ATGTACGGGCCAGATATACGCGTTGACATTGATTATTGACTAGTTATTAATAGTAATCAATTACGGGGTC
ATTAGTTCATAGCCCATATATGGAGTTCCGCGTTACATAACTTACGGTAAATGGCCCGCCTGGCTGACCG
CCCAACGACCCCCGCCCATTGACGTCAATAATGACGTATGTTCCCATAGTAACGCCAATAGGGACTTTCC
ATTGACGTCAATGGGTGGAGTATTTACGGTAAACTGCCCACTTGGCAGTACATCAAGTGTATCATATGCC
AAGTACGCCCCCTATTGACGTCAATGACGGTAAATGGCCCGCCTGGCATTATGCCCAGTACATGACCTTA
TGGGACTTTCCTACTTGGCAGTACATCTACGTATTAGTCATCGCTATTACCATGGTGATGCGGTTTTGGC
AGTACATCAATGGGCGTGGATAGCGGTTTGACTCACGGGGATTTCCAAGTCTCCACCCCATTGACGTCAA
TGGGAGTTTGTTTTGGCACCAAAATCAACGGGACTTTCCAAAATGTCGTAACAACTCCGCCCCATTGACG
CAAATGGGCGGTAGGCGTGTACGGTGGGAGGTCTATATAAGCAGAGCTCTCTGGCTAACTAGAGAACCCA
CTGCTTACTGGCTTATCGAAATTAATACGACTCACTATAGGGAGACCCAAGCTGGCTAGCGTTTAAACTT
AAGCTTGGTACCGAGCTCGGATCCACTAGTCCAGTGTGGTGGAATTCTGCAGATATCCAGCACAGTGGCG
GCCGCGCCACCATGAAGACGATCATCGCCCTGAGCTACATCTTCTGCCTGGTATTCGCCGACTACAAGGA
CGATGATGACGCCAGCATCGATACCGGTGGACGCACCCCACCCAGCCTGGGTCCCCAAGATGAGTCCTGC
ACCACCGCCAGCTCCTCCCTGGCCAAGGACACTTCATCGACCGGTGAGAACCTGTACTTCCAGCTAAGAT
TAGATAAAAGTAAAGTGATTAACAGCGCATTAGAGCTGCTTAATGAGGTCGGAATCGAAGGTTTAACAAC
CCGTAAACTCGCCCAGAAGCTAGGTGTAGAGCAGCCTACATTGTATTGGCATGTAAAAAATAAGCGGGCT
TTGCTCGACGCCTTAGCCATTGAGATGTTAGATAGGCACCATACTCACTTTTGCCCTTTAGAAGGGGAAA
GCTGGCAAGATTTTTTACGTAATAACGCTAAAAGTTTTAGATGTGCTTTACTAAGTCATCGCGATGGAGC
AAAAGTACATTTAGGTACACGGCCTACAGAAAAACAGTATGAAACTCTCGAAAATCAATTAGCCTTTTTA
TGCCAACAAGGTTTTTCACTAGAGAATGCATTATATGCACTCAGCGCTGTGGGGCATTTTACTTTAGGTT
GCGTATTGGAAGATCAAGAGCATCAAGTCGCTAAAGAAGAAAGGGAAACACCTACTACTGATAGTATGCC
GCCATTATTACGACAAGCTATCGAATTATTTGATCACCAAGGTGCAGAGCCAGCCTTCTTATTCGGCCTT
GAATTGATCATATGCGGATTAGAAAAACAACTTAAATGTGAAAGTGGGTCCGCGTACAGCCGCGCGCGTA
CGAAAAACAATTACGGGTCTACCATCGAGGGCCTGCTCGATCTCCCGGACGACGACGCCCCCGAAGAGGC
GGGGCTGGCGGCTCCGCGCCTGTCCTTTCTCCCCGCGGGACACACGCGCAGACTGTCGACGGCCCCCCCG
ACCGATGTCAGCCTGGGGGACGAGCTCCACTTAGACGGCGAGGACGTGGCGATGGCGCATGCCGACGCGC
TAGACGATTTCGATCTGGACATGTTGGGGGACGGGGATTCCCCGGGTCCGGGATTTACCCCCCACGACTC
CGCCCCCTACGGCGCTCTGGATATGGCCGACTTCGAGTTTGAGCAGATGTTTACCGATGCCCTTGGAATT
GACGAGTACGGTGGGTAGCTCGAGTCTAGAGGGCCCGTTTAAACCCGCTGATCAGCCTCGACTGTGCCTT
CTAGTTGCCAGCCATCTGTTGTTTGCCCCTCCCCCGTGCCTTCCTTGACCCTGGAAGGTGCCACTCCCAC
TGTCCTTTCCTAATAAAATGAGGAAATTGCATCGCATTGTCTGAGTAGGTGTCATTCTATTCTGGGGGGT
GGGGTGGGGCAGGACAGCAAGGGGGAGGATTGGGAAGACAATAGCAGGCATGCTGGGGATGCGGTGGGCT
CTATGGCTTCTGAGGCGGAAAGAACCAGCTGGGGCTCTAGGGGGTATCCCC
[124 nt withheld, positions 2502-2625]
C
[91 nt withheld, positions 2627-2717]
A
[49 nt withheld, positions 2719-2767]
CCTTTGACGTTGGAGTCCACGTTCTTT
[37 nt withheld, positions 2795-2831]
ACCCTATCTCGGTCTATTCTTTTGATTTATAAGGGATTTTGCCGATTTCGGCCTATTGGTTAAAAAATGA
GCTGATTTAACAAAAATTTAACGCGAATTAATTCTGTGGAATGTGTGTCAGTTAGGGTGTGGAAAGTCCC
CAGGCTCCCCAGCAGGCAGAAGTATGCAAAGCATGCATCTCAATTAGTCAGCAACCAGGTGTGGAAAGTC
CCCAGGCTCCCCAGCAGGCAGAAGTATGCAAAGCATGCATCTCAATTAGTCAGCAACCATAGTCCCGCCC
CTAACTCCGCCCATCCCGCCCCTAACTCCGCCCAGTTCCGCCCATTCTCCGCCCCATGGCTGACTAATTT
TTTTTATTTATGCAGAGGCCGAGGCCGCCTCTGCCTCTGAGCTATTCCAGAAGTAGTGAGGAGGCTTTTT
TGGAGGCCTAGGCTTTTGCAAAAAGCTCCCGGGAGCTTGTATATCCATTTTCGGATCTGATCAAGAGACA
GGATGAGGATCGTTTCGCATGATTGAACAAGATGGATTGCACGCAGGTTCTCCGGCCGCTTGGGTGGAGA
GGCTATTCGGCTATGACTGGGCACAACAGACAATCGGCTGCTCTGATGCCGCCGTGTTCCGGCTGTCAGC
GCAGGGGCGCCCGGTTCTTTTTGTCAAGACCGACCTGTCCGGTGCCCTGAATGAACTGCAGGACGAGGCA
GCGCGGCTATCGTGGCTGGCCACGACGGGCGTTCCTTGCGCAGCTGTGCTCGACGTTGTCACTGAAGCGG
GAAGGGACTGGCTGCTATTGGGCGAAGTGCCGGGGCAGGATCTCCTGTCATCTCACCTTGCTCCTGCCGA
GAAAGTATCCATCATGGCTGATGCAATGCGGCGGCTGCATACGCTTGATCCGGCTACCTGCCCATTCGAC
CACCAAGCGAAACATCGCATCGAGCGAGCACGTACTCGGATGGAAGCCGGTCTTGTCGATCAGGATGATC
TGGACGAAGAGCATCAGGGGCTCGCGCCAGCCGAACTGTTCGCCAGGCTCAAGGCGCGCATGCCCGACGG
CGAGGATCTCGTCGTGACCCATGGCGATGCCTGCTTGCCGAATATCATGGTGGAAAATGGCCGCTTTTCT
GGATTCATCGACTGTGGCCGGCTGGGTGTGGCGGACCGCTATCAGGACATAGCGTTGGCTACCCGTGATA
TTGCTGAAGAGCTTGGCGGCGAATGGGCTGACCGCTTCCTCGTGCTTTACGGTATCGCCGCTCCCGATTC
GCAGCGCATCGCCTTCTATCGCCTTCTTGACGAGTTCTTCTGAGCGGGACTCTGGGGTTCGAAATGACCG
ACCAAGCGACGCCCAACCTGCCATCACGAGATTTCGATTCCACCGCCGCCTTCTATGAAAGGTTGGGCTT
CGGAATCGTTTTCCGGGACGCCGGCTGGATGATCCTCCAGCGCGGGGATCTCATGCTGGAGTTCTTCGCC
CACCCCAACTTGTTTATTGCAGCTTATAATGGTTACAAATAAAGCAATAGCATCACAAATTTCACAAATA
AAGCATTTTTTTCACTGCATTCTAGTTGTGGTTTGTCCAAACTCATCAATGTATCTTATCATGTCTGTAT
ACCGTCGACCTCTAGCTAGAGCTTGGCGTAATCATGGTCATAGCTGTTTCCTGTGTGAAATTGTTATCCG
CTCACAATTCCACACAACATACGAGCCGGAAGCATAAAGTGTAAAGCCTGGGGTGCCTAATGAGTGAGCT
AACTCACATTAATTGCGTTGCGCTCACTGCCCGCTTTCCAGTCGGGAAACCTGTCGTGCCAGCTGCATTA
ATGAATCGGCCAACGCGCGGGGAGAGGCGGTTTGCGTATTGGGCGCTCTTCCGCTTCCTCGCTCACTGAC
TCGCTGCGCTCGGTCGTTCGGCTGCGGCGAGCGGTATCAGCTCACTCAAAGGCGGTAATACGGTTATCCA
CAGAATCAGGGGATAACGCAGGAAAGAACATGTGAGCAAAAGGCCAGCAAAAGGCCAGGAACCGTAAAAA
GGCCGCGTTGCTGGCGTTTTTCCATAGGCTCCGCCCCCCTGACGAGCATCACAAAAATCGACGCTCAAGT
CAGAGGTGGCGAAACCCGACAGGACTATAAAGATACCAGGCGTTTCCCCCTGGAAGCTCCCTCGTGCGCT
CTCCTGTTCCGACCCTGCCGCTTACCGGATACCTGTCCGCCTTTCTCCCTTCGGGAAGCGTGGCGCTTTC
TCATAGCTCACGCTGTAGGTATCTCAGTTCGGTGTAGGTCGTTCGCTCCAAGCTGGGCTGTGTGCACGAA
CCCCCCGTTCAGCCCGACCGCTGCGCCTTATCCGGTAACTATCGTCTTGAGTCCAACCCGGTAAGACACG
ACTTATCGCCACTGGCAGCAGCCACTGGTAACAGGATTAGCAGAGCGAGGTATGTAGGCGGTGCTACAGA
GTTCTTGAAGTGGTGGCCTAACTACGGCTACACTAGAAGAACAGTATTTGGTATCTGCGCTCTGCTGAAG
CCAGTTACCTTCGGAAAAAGAGTTGGTAGCTCTTGATCCGGCAAACAAACCACCGCTGGTAGCGGTTTTT
TTGTTTGCAAGCAGCAGATTACGCGCAGAAAAAAAGGATCTCAAGAAGATCCTTTGATCTTTTCTACGGG
GTCTGACGCTCAGTGGAACGAAAACTCACGTTAAGGGATTTTGGTCATGAGATTATCAAAAAGGATCTTC
ACCTAGATCCTTTTAAATTAAAAATGAAGTTTTAAATCAATCTAAAGTATATATGAGTAAACTTGGTCTG
ACAGTTACCAATGCTTAATCAGTGAGGCACCTATCTCAGCGATCTGTCTATTTCGTTCATCCATAGTTGC
CTGACTCCCCGTCGTGTAGATAACTACGATACGGGAGGGCTTACCATCTGGCCCCAGTGCTGCAATGATA
CCGCGAGACCCACGCTCACCGGCTCCAGATTTATCAGCAATAAACCAGCCAGCCGGAAGGGCCGAGCGCA
GAAGTGGTCCTGCAACTTTATCCGCCTCCATCCAGTCTATTAATTGTTGCCGGGAAGCTAGAGTAAGTAG
TTCGCCAGTTAATAGTTTGCGCAACGTTGTTGCCATTGCTACAGGCATCGTGGTGTCACGCTCGTCGTTT
GGTATGGCTTCATTCAGCTCCGGTTCCCAACGATCAAGGCGAGTTACATGATCCCCCATGTTGTGCAAAA
AAGCGGTTAGCTCCTTCGGTCCTCCGATCGTTGTCAGAAGTAAGTTGGCCGCAGTGTTATCACTCATGGT
TATGGCAGCACTGCATAATTCTCTTACTGTCATGCCATCCGTAAGATGCTTTTCTGTGACTGGTGAGTAC
TCAACCAAGTCATTCTGAGAATAGTGTATGCGGCGACCGAGTTGCTCTTGCCCGGCGTCAATACGGGATA
ATACCGCGCCACATAGCAGAACTTTAAAAGTGCTCATCATTGGAAAACGTTCTTCGGGGCGAAAACTCTC
AAGGATCTTACCGCTGTTGAGATCCAGTTCGATGTAACCCACTCGTGCACCCAACTGATCTTCAGCATCT
TTTACTTTCACCAGCGTTTCTGGGTGAGCAAAAACAGGAAGGCAAAATGCCGCAAAAAAGGGAATAAGGG
CGACACGGAAATGTTGAATACTCATACTCTTCCTTTTTCAATATTATTGAAGCATTTATCAGGGTTATTG
TCTCATGAGCGGATACATATTTGAATGTATTTAGAAAAATAAACAAATAGGGGTTCCGCGCACATTTCCC
CGAAAAGTGCCACCTGACGTC
