>Addgene plasmid #66421 | LPAR5-Tango | depositor partial sequence | sequence record 113456 | LPAR5
[1116 nt withheld, positions 1-1116]
