>Addgene plasmid #66421 | LPAR5-Tango | addgene partial sequence | sequence record 120353 | Tet-R 5'-GGCGAGTTTACGGGTTGTTA-3'
GCTCTAATGCGCTGTTAATCACTTTACTTTTATCTAATCTTAGCTGGAAGTACAGGTTCTCACCGGTCGA
TGAAGTGTCCTTGGCCAGGGAGGAGCTGGCGGTGGTGCAGGACTCATCTTGGGGACCCAGGCTGGGTGGG
GTGCGTCCACCGGTATCGATCAATGCGCTGTCCTGAGGGCACTGTGTGAAGCTAGACAGACTGTGACTGT
CGCTGGGCCGGAGGAGTCCCTGGGATGCAGCGTCGGGTCTTGTGGCATCGGTGGTGACAGCAGATCTTTC
ACTCTGCGCGAGTGCAGCCCGTGTCCCATTAGTTGCACTCGTCCTGGCCCTATGCGGAGTGCCCAACCCC
CTCAGTGTGTTGCGAAAACCTTCGGCGGAAAAGTAATACACAAGAGGGTCCAGGACGCAATTAGCGCCTG
CCAAAAGCACCATGACCATGAGAACTCCTCTCACTCGATCCCTAGCTGGCACAGAGGCGGCCACAAGTTT
GCTCCTCAGGAGCCCGTACACTGCCAGAGTACTATTATAGGGGACAAAACACAGGAGAAAGATGACCAGG
TTGGCCAACAACAAGCGCACTGTTTTGCGCCTTCTTTGGGACTGTGTTGCGTCGGGCCTTGCCAGGGTCC
AGAAAACTCTGCCTGAACTATAGACCACCGCTGCAAGGGGCAAGAGAAACCCCAAGGCCTCAGCGAGCAA
CACAAGGGGCAAAAGCCTTCCCTTCCACAGTTCGTCAGAAAATGATTCGAAGCAGAGTCTAACTTCCAAA
TCGCGATACCGGCATCGTGAGGGCCGGTGCACCCTTGCCGCGGGAACAGCAAATACCAAGATCAGAGCCC
ACACACCGAGGCACAGGAGCCGAGCCACCCGTGGTCGTCTAAGATGTCTCAATCTGAGGGGATGAACGAT
TGCTGCGTAGCGGTCCACATTAATGAGCATCAGGAAAATGCATGATCCGTACATATTCATCTGGAAGATG
GCTCCGGTAGTCTGA
