>Addgene plasmid #66421 | LPAR5-Tango | addgene partial sequence | sequence record 120354 | CMV-F 5'-CGCAAATGGGCGGTAGGCGTG-3'
GCTCTCTGGCTAACTAGAGAACCCACTGCTTACTGGCTTATCGAAATTAATACGACTCACTATAGGGAGA
CCCAAGCTGGCTAGCGTTTAAACTTAAGCTTGGTACCGAGCTCGGATCCACTAGTCCAGTGTGGTGGAAT
TCTGCAGATATCCAGCACAGTGGCGGCCGCGCCACCATGAAGACGATCATCGCCCTGAGCTACATCTTCT
GCCTGGTATTCGCCGACTACAAGGACGATGATGACGCCAGCATCGATATGCTCGCTAATTCTAGTAGTAC
TAATTCATCCGTTCTGCCGTGCCCCGACTACAGGCCGACCCACCGCCTGCACTTGGTGGTATATTCCTTG
GTGCTCGCCGCCGGGCTTCCTCTCAATGCCTTGGCTCTGTGGGTGTTCCTGAGGGCCCTCCGAGTGCACA
GCGTTGTGAGTGTATACATGTGCAACCTTGCAGCCAGCGATCTGCTGTTCACCTTGTCACTTCCCGTGAG
GCTTAGTTACTACGCCCTTCATCACTGGCCCTTTCCCGACCTCCTCTGTCAGACTACCGGAGCCATCTTC
CAGATGAATATGTACGGATCATGCATTTTCCTGATGCTCATTAATGTGGACCGCTACGCAGCAATCGTTC
ATCCCCTCAGATTGAGACATCTTAGACGACCACGGGTGGCTCGGCTCCTGTGCCTCGGTGTGTGGGCTCT
GATCTTGGTATTTGCTGTTCCCGCGGCAAGGGTGCACCGGCCCTCACGATGCCGGTATCGCGATTTGGAA
GTTAGACTCTGCTTCGAATCATTTTCTGACGAACTGTGGAAGGGAAGGCTTTTGCCCCTTGTGTTGCTCG
CTGAGGCCTTGGGGTTTCTCTTGCCCCTTGCAGCGGTGGTCTATAGTTCAGGCAGAGTTTTCTGGACCCT
GGCAAGGCCCGACGCAACACAGTCCCAAAGAAGGCGCAAACAGTGCGCTGGTTGTTGGCCACCTGGTCAT
CTTTCTCC
